>Addgene plasmid #238992 | BtA3CL | addgene full sequence | sequence record 473895 | Addgene NGS Result
AGGTGACACTATAGAATACACGGAATTCTTTTTTTTTTAAACCACCATGGGGGAGAAACCCGGGACCAGG
GTCTTCAAGAAATCGAGTCCTAACAGCAAGCTCACCGTGTACCTAGGCAAGCGGGACTTTGTGGACCACC
TGGACAAAGTGGACCCTGTAGATGGTGTGGTGCTAGTGGATCCGGACTACTTGAAGGACCGCAAAGTGTT
TGTGACCCTCACCGTCGCCTTTCGCTATGGCCGCGAAGACCTGGACGTCCTGGGCTTGTCCTTCCGCAAA
GACCTGTTCATCGCCAACTACCAGGCCTTCCCTCCAACACCTAACCCACCTAGACCACCTACGCGTCTGC
AGGAGCGGCTGCTGAGGAAGCTGGGCCAGCATGCCCACCCCTTTTTTTTCACAATACCCCAGAACCTGCC
CAGCTCCGTCACCCTGCAGCCAGGCCCAGAGGATACGGGGAAGGCCCTCGGGGTCGACTTTGAGATTCGA
GCCTTCGTCGCCAAATCACTAGAAGAGAAAAGCCACAAACGGAACTCCGTACGTCTGGTGATCCGAAAGG
TGCAGTTTGCCCCAGAGAAACCAGGGCCCCAGCCTTCAGCTGAAACCACACGCCACTTCCTCATGTCTGA
CCGGTCCCTGCACCTTGAGGCTTCACTGGACAAGGAGCTGTACTACCACGGGGAGCCCCTCAATGTCAAT
GTCCACGTCACCAATAACTCCACCAAGACTGTCAAGAAGATCAAAGTCTCTGTGAGACAGTACGCCGACA
TCGTCCTCTTCAGCACCGCCCAGTACAAGGTCCCCGTGGCTCAGGTCGAACAAGATGACCAGGTGTCGCC
CAGTTCCACGTTCTCTAAGGTGTACACCATAACCCCGCTGCTCAGCAACAACCGGGAGAAGCGCGGCCTC
GCTCTAGATGGGAAGCTCAAGCACGAGGACACCAACCTGGCCTCGAGCACCATTGTGAAGGAGGGTGCCA
ACAAGGAGGTGCTGGGGATACTGGTGTCCTACAGGGTCAAGGTGAAGCTGGTGGTGTCACGAGGCGGGGA
TGTCTCAGTGGAGCTGCCATTTGTTCTCATGCACCCCAAGCCCCATGATCACATCGCCCTTCCCAGGCCC
CAGTCAGCTGTTCCTGAAACAGATGCCCCCGTGGACACCAACCTCATTGAATTTGAAACCAACTATGCCA
CAGACGACGACATCGTGTTCGAAGACTTTGCCCGGCTGCGGCTCAAGGGGCTGAAGGACGAGGACTATGA
CGACCAGTTCTCTTAGGGCTGGAAGCTTGGGTCTCCCTATAGTGAGTCGTATTAATTTCGATAAGCCAGC
TGCATTAATGAATCGGCCAACGCGCGGGGAGAGGCGGTTTGCGTATTGGGCGCTCTTCCGCTTCCTCGCT
CACTGACTCGCTGCGCTCGGTCGTTCGGCTGCGGCGAGCGGTATCAGCTCACTCAAAGGCGGTAATACGG
TTATCCACAGAATCAGGGGATAACGCAGGAAAGAACATGTGAGCAAAAGGCCAGCAAAAGGCCAGGAACC
GTAAAAAGGCCGCGTTGCTGGCGTTTTTCCATAGGCTCCGCCCCCCTGACGAGCATCACAAAAATCGACG
CTCAAGTCAGAGGTGGCGAAACCCGACAGGACTATAAAGATACCAGGCGTTTCCCCCTGGAAGCTCCCTC
GTGCGCTCTCCTGTTCCGACCCTGCCGCTTACCGGATACCTGTCCGCCTTTCTCCCTTCGGGAAGCGTGG
CGCTTTCTCATAGCTCACGCTGTAGGTATCTCAGTTCGGTGTAGGTCGTTCGCTCCAAGCTGGGCTGTGT
GCACGAACCCCCCGTTCAGCCCGACCGCTGCGCCTTATCCGGTAACTATCGTCTTGAGTCCAACCCGGTA
AGACACGACTTATCGCCACTGGCAGCAGCCACTGGTAACAGGATTAGCAGAGCGAGGTATGTAGGCGGTG
CTACAGAGTTCTTGAAGTGGTGGCCTAACTACGGCTACACTAGAAGAACAGTATTTGGTATCTGCGCTCT
GCTGAAGCCAGTTACCTTCGGAAAAAGAGTTGGTAGCTCTTGATCCGGCAAACAAACCACCGCTGGTAGC
GGTGGTTTTTTTGTTTGCAAGCAGCAGATTACGCGCAGAAAAAAAGGATCTCAAGAAGATCCTTTGATCT
TTTCTACGGGGTCTGACGCTCAGTGGAACGAAAACTCACGTTAAGGGATTTTGGTCATGAGATTATCAAA
AAGGATCTTCACCTAGATCCTTTTAAATTAAAAATGAAGTTTTAAATCAATCTAAAGTATATATGAGTAA
ACTTGGTCTGACAGTTACCAATGCTTAATCAGTGAGGCACCTATCTCAGCGATCTGTCTATTTCGTTCAT
CCATAGTTGCCTGACTCCCCGTCGTGTAGATAACTACGATACGGGAGGGCTTACCATCTGGCCCCAGTGC
TGCAATGATACCGCGAGACCCACGCTCACCGGCTCCAGATTTATCAGCAATAAACCAGCCAGCCGGAAGG
GCCGAGCGCAGAAGTGGTCCTGCAACTTTATCCGCCTCCATCCAGTCTATTAATTGTTGCCGGGAAGCTA
GAGTAAGTAGTTCGCCAGTTAATAGTTTGCGCAACGTTGTTGCCATTGCTACAGGCATCGTGGTGTCACG
CTCGTCGTTTGGTATGGCTTCATTCAGCTCCGGTTCCCAACGATCAAGGCGAGTTACATGATCCCCCATG
TTGTGCAAAAAAGCGGTTAGCTCCTTCGGTCCTCCGATCGTTGTCAGAAGTAAGTTGGCCGCAGTGTTAT
CACTCATGGTTATGGCAGCACTGCATAATTCTCTTACTGTCATGCCATCCGTAAGATGCTTTTCTGTGAC
TGGTGAGTACTCAACCAAGTCATTCTGAGAATAGTGTATGCGGCGACCGAGTTGCTCTTGCCCGGCGTCA
ATACGGGATAATACCGCGCCACATAGCAGAACTTTAAAAGTGCTCATCATTGGAAAACGTTCTTCGGGGC
GAAAACTCTCAAGGATCTTACCGCTGTTGAGATCCAGTTCGATGTAACCCACTCGTGCACCCAACTGATC
TTCAGCATCTTTTACTTTCACCAGCGTTTCTGGGTGAGCAAAAACAGGAAGGCAAAATGCCGCAAAAAAG
GGAATAAGGGCGACACGGAAATGTTGAATACTCATACTCTTCCTTTTTCAATATTATTGAAGCATTTATC
AGGGTTATTGTCTCATGAGCGGATACATATTTGAATGTATTTAGAAAAATAAACAAATAGGGGTTCCGCG
CACATTTCCCCGAAAAGTGCCACCTGTAAGAAACCATTATTATCATGACATTAACCTATAAAAATAGGCG
TATCACGAGGCCCTTTCGTCTCGCGCGTTTCGGTGATGACGGTGAAAACCTCTGACACATGCAGCTCCCG
GAGACGGTCACAGCTTGTCTGTAAGCGGATGCCGGGAGCAGACAAGCCCGTCAGGGCGCGTCAGCGGGTG
TTGGCGGGTGTCGGGGCTGGCTTAACTATGCGGCATCAGAGCAGATTGTACTGAGAGTGCACCATTCGAC
GCTCTCCCTTATGCGACTCCTGCATTAGGAAGCAGCCCAGTAGTAGGTTGAGGCCGTTGAGCACCGCCGC
CGCAAGGAATGGTGCATGCAAGGAGATGGCGCCCAACAGTCCCCCGGCCACGGGGCCTGCCACCATACCC
ACGCCGAAACAAGCGCTCATGAGCCCGAAGTGGCGAGCCCGATCTTCCCCATCGGTGATGTCGGCGATAT
AGGCGCCAGCAACCGCACCTGTGGCGCCGGTGATGCCGGCCACGATGCGTCCGGCGTAGAGGATCTGGCT
AGCGATGACCCTGCTGATTGGTTCGCTGACCATTTCCGGGTGCGGGACGGCGTTACCAGAAACTCAGAAG
GTTCGTCCAACCAAACCGACTCTGACGGCAGTTTACGAGAGAGATGATAGGGTCTGCTTCAGTAAGCCAG
ATGCTACACAATTAGGCTTGTACATATTGTCGTTAGAACGCGGCTACAATTAATACATAACCTTATGTAT
CATACACATACGATTT
Features (pLannotate 1.2.2; 10 found; start..end, strand, type, name):
     47..1267    +  CDS            ARRB2: ARRB2_HUMAN - Also known as ARB2, ARR2. Experimental evidence at protein level: Swiss-Prot protein existence level 1. Functions in regulating agonist-mediated G-protein coupled receptor (GPCR) signaling by mediating both receptor desensitization and resensitization processes. During homologous desensitization, beta- arrestins bind to the GPRK-phosphorylated receptor and sterically preclude its coupling to the cognate G-protein; the binding appears to require additional receptor determinants exposed only in the active receptor conformation. The beta-arrestins target many receptors for internali
   1296..1314    -  promoter       T7 promoter: promoter for bacteriophage T7 RNA polymerase
   1325..1383    -  CDS            lacI (fragment): lac repressor; lacI; The lac repressor binds to the lac operator to inhibit transcription in E. coli. This inhibition can be relieved by adding lactose or isopropyl-β-D-thiogalactopyranoside (IPTG).
   1566..2154    -  rep_origin     ori: high-copy-number ColE1/pMB1/pBR322/pUC origin of replication
   2325..3185    -  CDS            AmpR: β-lactamase; bla; confers resistance to ampicillin, carbenicillin, and related antibiotics
   3186..3290    -  promoter       AmpR promoter: bla
   3380..3415    +  CDS            rop (fragment): Rop protein, which maintains plasmids at low copy number; rop
   3517..3565    +  misc_feature   bom (fragment): basis of mobility region from pBR322
   3566..3845    -  CDS            TcR (fragment): tetracycline efflux protein; tet; confers resistance to tetracycline
   4073..15      +  promoter       SP6 promoter (across the origin): promoter for bacteriophage SP6 RNA polymerase
