[The description below was written by a language model from this plasmid's Addgene catalogue record and pLannotate feature annotations shown in this document.]
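Description:
BtA3CL is an in vitro transcription plasmid built on the Promega pGEM2 backbone and carrying a mutant form of the short isoform of bovine (B. taurus) arrestin-3. The insert, listed as about 1.4 kb, was cloned between EcoRI and HindIII sites. It carries nine cysteine substitutions (C17S, C60V, C126S, C141L, C151V, C243V, C252V, C270S and C409S). The number of replaced cysteines and the "CL" in the name suggest a cysteine-less variant, although the record does not say this explicitly. In the sequenced 4,076-nt plasmid, the annotation software identifies the open reading frame by its similarity to human ARRB2 (β-arrestin-2), which is another name for non-visual arrestin-3. The catalogue's Entrez link to ARR3 therefore seems to reflect overlapping nomenclature rather than a different gene.

An SP6 promoter spans the sequence origin immediately upstream of the coding sequence and in the same orientation, so SP6 RNA polymerase produces sense mRNA for the arrestin. A T7 promoter lies just downstream of the insert and points back toward it, the usual dual-promoter layout of pGEM vectors, and would yield antisense transcript. The plasmid is propagated in E. coli through a high-copy ColE1/pUC-type origin and selected with ampicillin via the β-lactamase gene and its native promoter. The short lacI, rop, bom and tetracycline-resistance fragments are nonfunctional remnants of the pBR322-derived backbone.

The stated purpose is in vitro transcription of the mutant arrestin. Such transcripts are typically used for cell-free translation to study arrestin interactions, though the record does not give specific downstream uses.
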