Addgene plasmid #238992: BtA3CL
Purpose: In vitro transcription of mutant bovine arrestin-3 short isoform
Depositing lab: Vsevolod Gurevich. Depositing organization: Vanderbilt University. Publication: Ubiquitin ligase parkin promotes Mdm2-arrestin interaction but inhibits arrestin ubiquitination. Ahmed MR, Zhan X, Song X, Kook S, Gurevich VV, Gurevich EV. Biochemistry. 2011 May 10;50(18):3749-63. doi: 10.1021/bi200175q. Epub 2011 Apr 12. PubMed 21466165.
Backbone
  Vector backbone: pGEM2
  Backbone manufacturer: Promega
  Backbone size w/o insert (bp): 2800
  Vector type: In vitro transcription
Growth in bacteria
  Bacterial resistance: Ampicillin, 100 μg/mL
  Growth temperature: 37°C
  Growth strain: DH5alpha
  Copy number: High Copy
Gene/Insert
  Gene/Insert name: arrestin-3 short
  Species: B. taurus (bovine)
  Insert size (bp): 1400
  Mutation: C17S, C60 V, C126S, C141L, C151V, C243V, C252V, C270S, and C409S
  Entrez Gene: ARR3
  Promoter: SP6
  Cloning method: Restriction Enzyme; 5′ cloning site Eco RI (unknown if destroyed); 3′ cloning site Hind III (unknown if destroyed)
Terms and licenses: Academic/Nonprofit Terms; Industry Terms: Not Available to Industry
How to cite: BtA3CL was a gift from Vsevolod Gurevich (Addgene plasmid # 238992 ; http://n2t.net/addgene:238992 ; RRID:Addgene_238992)
